Addgene plasmid #179134: pCAG-hPPP3CA-FLAG
Purpose: Expression vector of human protein phosphatase 3, catalytic subunit, alpha isoform (PPP3CA) tagged with FLAG at C-terminus, CAG promoter, rabbit globin poly(A) signal.
Depositing lab: Masahito Ikawa. Publication: SPATA33 localizes calcineurin to the mitochondria and regulates sperm motility in mice. Miyata H, Oura S, Morohoshi A, Shimada K, Mashiko D, Oyama Y, Kaneda Y, Matsumura T, Abbasi F, Ikawa M. Proc Natl Acad Sci U S A. 2021 Aug 31;118(35). pii: 2106673118. doi: 10.1073/pnas.2106673118. PubMed 34446558.
Backbone
  Vector backbone: pCAG1.1
  Backbone size w/o insert (bp): 5193
  Total vector size (bp): 6732
  Modifications to backbone: pCAGGS was used as an original vector. FLAG sequence was added.
  Vector type: Mammalian Expression
Growth in bacteria
  Bacterial resistance: Ampicillin, 100 μg/mL
  Growth temperature: 37°C
  Growth strain: DH5alpha
  Copy number: High Copy
Gene/Insert
  Gene/Insert name: protein phosphatase 3, catalytic subunit, alpha isoform (alt name: PPP3CA)
  Species: H. sapiens (human)
  Insert size (bp): 1539
  Entrez Gene: PPP3CA (a.k.a. ACCIID, CALN, CALNA, CALNA1, CNA1, DEE91, IECEE, IECEE1, PPP2B)
  Tag / fusion protein: FLAG (C terminal on backbone)
  Cloning method: Restriction Enzyme; 5′ cloning site XbaI (not destroyed); 3′ cloning site BamHI (not destroyed)
  Sequencing primers: 5′ GCCTTCTTCTTTTTCCTACAGC; 3′ GCCACACCAGCCACCACCTTCTG
Terms and licenses: Academic/Nonprofit Terms; Industry Terms: Not Available to Industry
How to cite: pCAG-hPPP3CA-FLAG was a gift from Masahito Ikawa (Addgene plasmid # 179134 ; http://n2t.net/addgene:179134 ; RRID:Addgene_179134)
