[The description below was written by a language model from this plasmid's Addgene catalogue record and pLannotate feature annotations shown in this document.]
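Description:
pCAG-hPPP3CA-FLAG is a mammalian expression plasmid of about 6.7 kb built on pCAG1.1, a derivative of pCAGGS to which a FLAG coding sequence was added. It is maintained in E. coli as a high-copy plasmid through a ColE1/pUC-type origin and selected with ampicillin via the β-lactamase gene. The backbone also carries an f1 phage origin and remnants of a pBluescript-type cloning vector (lac promoter/operator, lacZα and lacI fragments, and flanking T3 and T7 promoters). These have no role in mammalian expression.

The payload is the human PPP3CA cDNA (about 1.5 kb), which encodes the alpha isoform of the catalytic subunit of calcineurin, a calcium- and calmodulin-dependent serine/threonine phosphatase. It was inserted between XbaI and BamHI sites, both of which are retained. This places the coding sequence in frame with the backbone-encoded FLAG epitope, so the protein carries a C-terminal tag. Transcription is driven by the CAG promoter. The feature table annotates its CMV immediate-early enhancer and the chicken β-actin/rabbit β-globin chimeric intron, while the β-actin core promoter between them is not separately called. This combination gives strong, broadly active expression in mammalian cells. The transcript ends at a rabbit β-globin polyadenylation signal. The short "HBB" fragment annotated just upstream of that signal most likely reflects the globin 3′ region rather than an expressed product.

The construct is suited to transient expression of FLAG-tagged calcineurin catalytic subunit in cultured cells, allowing detection or immunoprecipitation with anti-FLAG antibodies. The associated study examined how SPATA33 localizes calcineurin to mitochondria and regulates sperm motility in mice.
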