Features (pLannotate 1.2.2; 18 found; start..end, strand, type, name):
     17..396     +  enhancer       CMV enhancer: human cytomegalovirus immediate early enhancer
    674..1688    +  intron         chimeric intron: chimera between introns from chicken β-actin and rabbit β-globin
   1749..3281    +  CDS            PPP3CA: PP2BA_HUMAN - Also known as CALNA, CNA. Experimental evidence at protein level: Swiss-Prot protein existence level 1. Calcium-dependent, calmodulin-stimulated protein phosphatase which plays an essential role in the transduction of intracellular Ca(2+)-mediated signals (PubMed:15671020, PubMed:18838687, PubMed:19154138, PubMed:23468591). Many of the substrates contain a PxIxIT motif and/or a LxVP motif (PubMed:17498738, PubMed:17502104, PubMed:23468591, PubMed:27974827, PubMed:22343722). In response to increased Ca(2+) levels, dephosphorylates and activates phosphatase SSH1 which results in co
   3288..3305    +  misc_feature   MCS (fragment): pBluescript multiple cloning site
   3309..3329    +  CDS            FLAG (fragment): FLAG® epitope tag, followed by an enterokinase cleavage site
   3339..3410    +  CDS            HBB (fragment): HBB_PONPY - Experimental evidence at transcript level: Swiss-Prot protein existence level 2. Involved in oxygen transport from the lung to the various peripheral tissues. From Pongo pygmaeus (Bornean orangutan).
   3481..3536    +  polyA_signal   β-globin poly(A) signal: rabbit β-globin polyadenylation signal (Gil and Proudfoot, 1987)
   3892..3910    -  promoter       T7 promoter: promoter for bacteriophage T7 RNA polymerase
   3918..4073    +  CDS            lacZα (fragment): LacZα fragment of β-galactosidase; lacZ fragment
   4078..4506    +  rep_origin     f1 ori (sequence partly withheld): f1 bacteriophage origin of replication; arrow indicates direction of (+) strand synthesis
   4559..4663    +  promoter       AmpR promoter: bla
   4664..5524    +  CDS            AmpR: β-lactamase; bla; confers resistance to ampicillin, carbenicillin, and related antibiotics
   5695..6283    +  rep_origin     ori: high-copy-number ColE1/pMB1/pBR322/pUC origin of replication
   6466..6558    +  CDS            lacI (fragment): lac repressor; lacI; The lac repressor binds to the lac operator to inhibit transcription in E. coli. This inhibition can be relieved by adding lactose or isopropyl-β-D-thiogalactopyranoside (IPTG).
   6571..6592    +  protein_bind   CAP binding site: CAP binding activates transcription in the presence of cAMP. E. coli catabolite activator protein
   6607..6637    +  promoter       lac promoter: promoter for the E. coli lac operon
   6645..6661    +  protein_bind   lac operator: The lac repressor binds to the lac operator to inhibit transcription in E. coli. This inhibition can be relieved by adding lactose or isopropyl-β-D-thiogalactopyranoside (IPTG). lac repressor encoded by lacI
   6706..6724    +  promoter       T3 promoter: promoter for bacteriophage T3 RNA polymerase
>Addgene plasmid #179134 | pCAG-hPPP3CA-FLAG | addgene full sequence | sequence record 352802 | Addgene NGS Result
GAGCTCATCGATACTCGACATTGATTATTGACTAGTTATTAATAGTAATCAATTACGGGGTCATTAGTTC
ATAGCCCATATATGGAGTTCCGCGTTACATAACTTACGGTAAATGGCCCGCCTGGCTGACCGCCCAACGA
CCCCCGCCCATTGACGTCAATAATGACGTATGTTCCCATAGTAACGCCAATAGGGACTTTCCATTGACGT
CAATGGGTGGAGTATTTACGGTAAACTGCCCACTTGGCAGTACATCAAGTGTATCATATGCCAAGTACGC
CCCCTATTGACGTCAATGACGGTAAATGGCCCGCCTGGCATTATGCCCAGTACATGACCTTATGGGACTT
TCCTACTTGGCAGTACATCTACGTATTAGTCATCGCTATTACCATGGTCGAGGTGAGCCCCACGTTCTGC
TTCACTCTCCCCATCTCCCCCCCCTCCCCACCCCCAATTTTGTATTTATTTATTTTTTAATTATTTTGTG
CAGCGATGGGGGCGGGGGGGGGGGGGGSGCGCGCCRGGSGGGGSGGGGSGGGGSGRGGGGSGGGGSGGGG
SGRGGSGGRGAGGKGCGGCGGCAGCCAATCAGAGCGGCGCGCTCCGAAAGTTTCCTTTTATGGCGAGGCG
GCGGCGGCGGCGGCCCTATAAAAAGCGAAGCGCGCGGCGGGCGGGAGTCGCTGCGCGCTGCCTTCGCCCC
GTGCCCCGCTCCGCCGCCGCCTCGCGCCGCCCGCCCCGGCTCTGACTGACCGCGTTACTCCCACAGGTGA
GCGGGCGGGACGGCCCTTCTCCTCCGGGCTGTAATTAGCGCTTGGTTTAATGACGGCTTGTTTCTTTTCT
GTGGCTGCGTGAAAGCCTTGAGGGGCTCCGGGAGGGCCCTTTGTGCGGGGGGAGCGGCTCGGGGGGTGCG
TGCGTGTGTGTGTGCGTGGGGAGCGCCGCGTGCGGCTCCGCGCTGCCCGGCGGCTGTGAGCGCTGCGGGC
GCGGCGCGGGGCTTTGTGCGCTCCGCAGTGTGCGCGAGGGGAGCGCGGCCGGGGGCGGTGCCCCGCGGTG
CGGGGGGGGCTGCGAGGGGAACAAAGGCTGCGTGCGGGGTGTGTGCGTGGGGGGGTGAGCAGGGGGTGTG
GGCGCGTCGGTCGGGCTGCAACCCCCCCTGCACCCCCCTCCCCGAGTTGCTGAGCACGGCCCGGCTTCGG
GTGCGGGGCTCCGTACGGGGCGTGGCGCGGGGCTCGCCGTGCCGGGCGGGGGGTGGCGGCAGGTGGGGGT
GCCGGGCGGGGCGGGGCCGCCTCGGGCCGGGGAGGGCTCGGGGGAGGGGCGCGGCGGCCCCCGGAGCGCC
GGCGGCTGTCGAGGCGCGGCGAGCCGCAGCCATTGCCTTTTATGGTAATCGTGCGAGAGGGCGCAGGGAC
TTCCTTTGTCCCAAATCTGTGCGGAGCCGAAATCTGGGAGGCGCCGCCGCACCCCCTCTAGCGGGCGCGG
GGCGAAGCGGTGCGGCGCCGGCAGGAAGGAAATGGGCGGGGAGGGCCTTCGTGCGTCGCCGCGCCGCCGT
CCCCTTCTCCCTCTCCAGCCTCGGGGCTGTCCGCGGGGGGACGGCTGCCTTCGGGGGGGACGGGGCAGGG
CGGGGTTCGGCTTCTGGCGTGTGACCGGCGGCTCTAGCCTCTGCTAACCATGTTCATGCCTTCTTCTTTT
TCCTACAGCTCCTGGGCAACGTGCTGGTTATTGTGCTGTCTCATCATTTTGGCAAATCTAGACTGGAGAT
GTCCGAGCCCAAGGCAATTGATCCCAAGTTGTCGACGACCGACAGGGTGGTGAAAGCTGTTCCATTTCCT
CCAAGTCACCGGCTTACAGCAAAAGAAGTGTTTGATAATGATGGAAAACCTCGTGTGGATATCTTAAAGG
CGCATCTTATGAAGGAGGGAAGGCTGGAAGAGAGTGTTGCATTGAGAATAATAACAGAGGGTGCATCAAT
TCTTCGACAGGAAAAAAATTTGCTGGATATTGATGCGCCAGTCACTGTTTGTGGGGACATTCATGGACAA
TTCTTTGATTTGATGAAGCTCTTTGAAGTCGGGGGATCTCCTGCCAACACTCGCTACCTCTTCTTAGGGG
ACTATGTTGACAGAGGGTACTTCAGTATTGAATGTGTGCTGTATTTGTGGGCCTTGAAAATTCTCTACCC
CAAAACACTGTTTTTACTTCGTGGAAATCATGAATGTAGACATCTAACAGAGTATTTCACATTTAAACAA
GAATGTAAAATAAAGTATTCAGAACGCGTATATGATGCCTGTATGGATGCCTTTGACTGCCTTCCCCTGG
CTGCCCTGATGAACCAACAGTTCCTGTGTGTGCATGGTGGTTTGTCTCCAGAGATTAACACTTTAGATGA
TATCAGAAAATTAGACCGATTCAAAGAACCACCTGCATATGGACCTATGTGTGATATCCTGTGGTCAGAC
CCCCTGGAAGATTTTGGAAATGAGAAGACTCAGGAACATTTCACTCACAACACAGTCAGGGGGTGTTCAT
ACTTCTACAGTTACCCGGCTGTATGTGAATTCTTACAGCACAATAACTTGTTATCTATACTCCGAGCCCA
CGAAGCCCAAGATGCAGGGTACCGCATGTACAGGAAAAGCCAAACAACAGGCTTCCCTTCTCTAATTACA
ATTTTTTCAGCACCAAATTACTTAGATGTATACAATAACAAAGCTGCAGTATTGAAGTATGAGAACAATG
TTATGAATATCAGGCAATTCAACTGTTCTCCTCATCCATACTGGCTTCCAAATTTCATGGATGTTTTTAC
TTGGTCCCTTCCATTTGTTGGGGAAAAAGTGACTGAGATGCTGGTAAATGTCCTCAACATCTGCTCAGAT
GATGAACTAGGGTCAGAAGAAGATGGATTTGATGGTGCAACAGCTGCAGCCCGGAAAGAGGTGATAAGGA
ACAAGATCCGAGCAATAGGCAAAATGGCCAGAGTGTTCTCAGTGCTCAGAGAAGAGAGTGAGAGTGTGCT
GACGCTGAAAGGCTTGACCCCAACTGGCATGCTCCCCAGCGGAGTACTTTCTGGAGGGAAGCAAACCCTG
CAAAGCGCTATCAAAGGATTTTCACCACAACATAAGATCACTAGCTTCGAGGAAGCCAAGGGCTTAGACC
GAATTAATGAGAGGATGCCGCCTCGCAGAGATGCCATGCCCTCTGACGCCAACCTTAACTCCATCAACAA
GGCTCTCACCTCAGAGACTAACGGCACGGACAGCAATGGCAGTAATAGCAGCAATATTCAGGGATCCCTG
CAGGAATTCGATATCGACTACAAGGATGACGATGACAAGTAGCTCGAGACTCCTCAGGTGCAGGCTGCCT
ATCAGAAGGTGGTGGCTGGTGTGGCCAATGCCCTGGCTCACAAATACCACTGAGATCTTTTTCCCTCTGC
CAAAAATTATGGGGACATCATGAAGCCCCTTGAGCATCTGACTTCTGGCTAATAAAGGAAATTTATTTTC
ATTGCAATAGTGTGTTGGAATTTTTTGTGTCTCTCACTCGGAAGGACATATGGGAGGGCAAATCATTTAA
AACATCAGAATGAGTATTTGGTTTAGAGTTTGGCAACATATGCCCATATGCTGGCTGCCATGAACAAAGG
TTGGCTATAAAGAGGTCATCAGTATATGAAACAGCCCCCTGCTGTCCATTCCTTATTCCATAGAAAAGCC
TTGACTTGAGGTTAGATTTTTTTTATATTTTGTTTTGTGTTATTTTTTTCTTTAACATCCCTAAAATTTT
CCTTACATGTTTTACTAGCCAGATTTTTCCTCCTCTCCTGACTACTCCCAGTCATAGCTGTCCCTCTTCT
CTTATGAAGATCCCTCGACTTAATTAAGGTACCCAATTCGCCCTATAGTGAGTCGTATTACGCGCGCTCA
CTGGCCGTCGTTTTACAACGTCGTGACTGGGAAAACCCTGGCGTTACCCAACTTAATCGCCTTGCAGCAC
ATCCCCCTTTCGCCAGCTGGCGTAATAGCGAAGAGGCCCGCACCGATCGCCCTTCCCAACAGTTGCGCAG
CCTGAATGGCGAATGGG
[124 nt withheld, positions 4078-4201]
C
[91 nt withheld, positions 4203-4293]
A
[49 nt withheld, positions 4295-4343]
CCTTTGACGTTGGAGTCCACGTTCTTT
[37 nt withheld, positions 4371-4407]
ACCCTATCTCGGTCTATTCTTTTGATTTATAAGGGATTTTGCCGATTTCGGCCTATTGGTTAAAAAATGA
GCTGATTTAACAAAAATTTAACGCGAATTTTAACAAAATATTAACGCTTACAATTTAGGTGGCACTTTTC
GGGGAAATGTGCGCGGAACCCCTATTTGTTTATTTTTCTAAATACATTCAAATATGTATCCGCTCATGAG
ACAATAACCCTGATAAATGCTTCAATAATATTGAAAAAGGAAGAGTATGAGTATTCAACATTTCCGTGTC
GCCCTTATTCCCTTTTTTGCGGCATTTTGCCTTCCTGTTTTTGCTCACCCAGAAACGCTGGTGAAAGTAA
AAGATGCTGAAGATCAGTTGGGTGCACGAGTGGGTTACATCGAACTGGATCTCAACAGCGGTAAGATCCT
TGAGAGTTTTCGCCCCGAAGAACGTTTTCCAATGATGAGCACTTTTAAAGTTCTGCTATGTGGCGCGGTA
TTATCCCGTATTGACGCCGGGCAAGAGCAACTCGGTCGCCGCATACACTATTCTCAGAATGACTTGGTTG
AGTACTCACCAGTCACAGAAAAGCATCTTACGGATGGCATGACAGTAAGAGAATTATGCAGTGCTGCCAT
AACCATGAGTGATAACACTGCGGCCAACTTACTTCTGACAACGATCGGAGGACCGAAGGAGCTAACCGCT
TTTTTGCACAACATGGGGGATCATGTAACTCGCCTTGATCGTTGGGAACCGGAGCTGAATGAAGCCATAC
CAAACGACGAGCGTGACACCACGATGCCTGTAGCAATGGCAACAACGTTGCGCAAACTATTAACTGGCGA
ACTACTTACTCTAGCTTCCCGGCAACAATTAATAGACTGGATGGAGGCGGATAAAGTTGCAGGACCACTT
CTGCGCTCGGCCCTTCCGGCTGGCTGGTTTATTGCTGATAAATCTGGAGCCGGTGAGCGTGGGTCTCGCG
GTATCATTGCAGCACTGGGGCCAGATGGTAAGCCCTCCCGTATCGTAGTTATCTACACGACGGGGAGTCA
GGCAACTATGGATGAACGAAATAGACAGATCGCTGAGATAGGTGCCTCACTGATTAAGCATTGGTAACTG
TCAGACCAAGTTTACTCATATATACTTTAGATTGATTTAAAACTTCATTTTTAATTTAAAAGGATCTAGG
TGAAGATCCTTTTTGATAATCTCATGACCAAAATCCCTTAACGTGAGTTTTCGTTCCACTGAGCGTCAGA
CCCCGTAGAAAAGATCAAAGGATCTTCTTGAGATCCTTTTTTTCTGCGCGTAATCTGCTGCTTGCAAACA
AAAAAACCACCGCTACCAGCGGTGGTTTGTTTGCCGGATCAAGAGCTACCAACTCTTTTTCCGAAGGTAA
CTGGCTTCAGCAGAGCGCAGATACCAAATACTGTTCTTCTAGTGTAGCCGTAGTTAGGCCACCACTTCAA
GAACTCTGTAGCACCGCCTACATACCTCGCTCTGCTAATCCTGTTACCAGTGGCTGCTGCCAGTGGCGAT
AAGTCGTGTCTTACCGGGTTGGACTCAAGACGATAGTTACCGGATAAGGCGCAGCGGTCGGGCTGAACGG
GGGGTTCGTGCACACAGCCCAGCTTGGAGCGAACGACCTACACCGAACTGAGATACCTACAGCGTGAGCT
ATGAGAAAGCGCCACGCTTCCCGAAGGGAGAAAGGCGGACAGGTATCCGGTAAGCGGCAGGGTCGGAACA
GGAGAGCGCACGAGGGAGCTTCCAGGGGGAAACGCCTGGTATCTTTATAGTCCTGTCGGGTTTCGCCACC
TCTGACTTGAGCGTCGATTTTTGTGATGCTCGTCAGGGGGGCGGAGCCTATGGAAAAACGCCAGCAACGC
GGCCTTTTTACGGTTCCTGGCCTTTTGCTGGCCTTTTGCTCACATGTTCTTTCCTGCGTTATCCCCTGAT
TCTGTGGATAACCGTATTACCGCCTTTGAGTGAGCTGATACCGCTCGCCGCAGCCGAACGACCGAGCGCA
GCGAGTCAGTGAGCGAGGAAGCGGAAGAGCGCCCAATACGCAAACCGCCTCTCCCCGCGCGTTGGCCGAT
TCATTAATGCAGCTGGCACGACAGGTTTCCCGACTGGAAAGCGGGCAGTGAGCGCAACGCAATTAATGTG
AGTTAGCTCACTCATTAGGCACCCCAGGCTTTACACTTTATGCTTCCGGCTCGTATGTTGTGTGGAATTG
TGAGCGGATAACAATTTCACACAGGAAACAGCTATGACCATGATTACGCCAAGCGCGCAATTAACCCTCA
CTAAAGGGAACAAAAGCTG
